>Addgene plasmid #24287 | pMT-Diaphanous-GFP | addgene partial sequence | sequence record 30195 | 24287 with EGFP-N
AAAGCTCCTCGCCCTTGCTCACCATGGTGGCGGAGCTCACCACTTTGTACAAGAAAGCTGGGTCGGCGCG
CCCACCCTTCGCGGAGCCTAGAACCTCGTTGAGGATCATTTCGCGGGTCATTAGTTGTCCGTTGGTGACA
CGCGTCCGCGATCGACTCCGGCTGAGCTGTGCCCTCCGCTCCGCTCCCGCCGGTCGTTGTCGCCGGGCCT
GTCGATTTCGTTGGCCAAAGGCTGAGCCCGTTTGCAGCGCCTCCAACAGACTGTCCATCACGCCTTCCTG
CGTCTGCGGGGCATCCATGTCAACCACTGCCTTCTTACGCTGTTGGCGCTCCTGTTGCTCTCGAGCAGAC
TGCTCTCGGGCCTCCTGCAGACGACGCTTCTTCTCCAGCTCCTCGCGTACCCGGACATTGTCGTTGTGGG
CCGCTTGGAAGGCATCCTTGAAAGTCTTGATGTCCGCAAAGAACTCCTCCATTGTGTATTTGCTGGGATC
GAAGGCATAGTACTCGCTGAGGTCCTTGTACAGCTTCTCCATTTGCAGCTGCATTTTGCCCAGCACGTCC
ACTTGTTGTCTGCACTCCTCGGCAAACTTGCCCATCACCTCGCTAAACTTGTCATCATCACACTGCGGCA
CCTTGTTGTTCTGGAGATCAGTTTCCAGGTTCTTAACCGCCGAATTCATTTGCCGCATGGCCTTTTGGAT
GGCATCCATGTTGACCCGCGACGCTTTATTATGTGCGAC
