[The description below was written by a language model from this plasmid's Addgene catalogue record.]
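Description:
pMT-Diaphanous-GFP is an insect-cell expression plasmid built on the pMT-WG backbone (about 6.8 kb without insert), a Gateway destination vector that supplies a C-terminal GFP tag. It is propagated in E. coli as a high-copy plasmid under ampicillin selection. The record gives no feature table and does not explicitly name the promoter. The "pMT" designation conventionally refers to the copper-inducible Drosophila metallothionein promoter, which would allow expression to be induced and titrated in cultured fly cells, but this is inferred from the name rather than documented. No selectable marker for insect cells is listed.

The insert is the roughly 3.3 kb coding sequence of Drosophila melanogaster diaphanous (dia, CG1768), a formin-family actin nucleator involved in building the contractile ring during cytokinesis. According to the record, the cDNA was amplified, placed in a pENTR D-TOPO entry clone, and then transferred into pMT-WG by an LR recombination reaction. The catalogue lists the cloning method as restriction enzyme, but it names the attR1 and attR2 sites as the flanking cloning positions, which fits the Gateway route. In an LR reaction these sites are normally converted to attB sites, although the record leaves their status unknown. The resulting open reading frame encodes Diaphanous fused in frame to GFP at its C terminus.

The associated publication examines the dynamics of myosin, microtubules and Kinesin-6 at the cortex during cytokinesis in Drosophila S2 cells. The plasmid's likely use is therefore live fluorescence imaging of Diaphanous localization in dividing S2 cells.
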