Addgene plasmid #24287: pMT-Diaphanous-GFP
Depositing lab: Ron Vale. Depositing organization: University of California, San Francisco (UCSF). Publication: Dynamics of myosin, microtubules, and Kinesin-6 at the cortex during cytokinesis in Drosophila S2 cells. Vale RD, Spudich JA, Griffis ER. J Cell Biol. 2009 Sep 7. 186(5):727-38. 10.1083/jcb.200902083 PubMed 19720876.
Backbone
  Vector backbone: pMT-WG
  Backbone size w/o insert (bp): 6786
  Vector type: Insect Expression
Growth in bacteria
  Bacterial resistance: Ampicillin, 100 μg/mL
  Growth temperature: 37°C
  Growth strain: DH5alpha
  Copy number: High Copy
Gene/Insert
  Gene/Insert name: Diaphanous (alt names: CG1768; Dia)
  Species: D. melanogaster (fly)
  Insert size (bp): 3276
  GenBank ID: NM_165341
  Entrez Gene: dia (a.k.a. Dmel_CG1768, 38E.16, CG1768, DIA, Dia, Diaphanous, Dias, Dmel\CG1768, l(2)k07135, ms(2)04138)
  Tag / fusion protein: GFP (C terminal on backbone)
  Cloning method: Restriction Enzyme; 5′ cloning site AttR1 (unknown if destroyed); 3′ cloning site AttR2 (unknown if destroyed)
  Sequencing primers: 5′ M13 Fwd
Resource information
  A portion of this plasmid was derived from a plasmid made by: I received the cDNA from the lab of Mark Peifer at UNC. I amplified the cDNA and inserted it into the pENTR D Topo vector and then ligated it into the pMT-WG vector using LR cloning.
Terms and licenses: Academic/Nonprofit Terms; Industry Terms: Not Available to Industry
How to cite: pMT-Diaphanous-GFP was a gift from Ron Vale (Addgene plasmid # 24287 ; http://n2t.net/addgene:24287 ; RRID:Addgene_24287)
